Addgene plasmid #182630: pOME0335
Purpose: K10.5 (vIRF3) tagged
Depositing lab: Dirk Dittmer. Depositing organization: University of North Carolina at Chapel Hill.
Backbone
  Vector backbone: pDEST47
  Vector type: Mammalian Expression
Growth in bacteria
  Bacterial resistance: Ampicillin, 100 μg/mL
  Growth temperature: 37°C
  Growth strain: DH5alpha
  Copy number: High Copy
Gene/Insert
  Gene/Insert name: K10.5 (vIRF3) tagged
  Species: Other
  Insert size (bp): 2027
  Cloning method: Unknown
Terms and licenses: Academic/Nonprofit Terms; Industry Terms: Not Available to Industry
Depositor comments: Please note: The plasmid has the last 78bp of the insert deleted compared to the depositor's provided sequence. This is a repeat sequence from just downstream of the ORF and the deletion is not known to affect plasmid function.
How to cite: pOME0335 was a gift from Dirk Dittmer (Addgene plasmid # 182630 ; http://n2t.net/addgene:182630 ; RRID:Addgene_182630)
