[The description below was written by a language model from this plasmid's Addgene catalogue record and pLannotate feature annotations shown in this document.]
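Description:
pOME0335 is a mammalian expression plasmid built on the Gateway destination vector pDEST47, carrying the K10.5 open reading frame that encodes vIRF-3 of Kaposi's sarcoma-associated herpesvirus (human herpesvirus 8). It is propagated in E. coli as a high-copy plasmid through a ColE1/pUC-type origin with ampicillin selection from the bla gene. An f1 origin is also present. For selection in mammalian cells, an SV40 early promoter drives a neomycin phosphotransferase gene, terminated by an SV40 polyadenylation signal.

The insert lies between attB1 and attB2 sites, consistent with Gateway recombination into the destination vector, although the record lists the cloning method as unknown. Transcription is driven by the CMV immediate-early enhancer and promoter, with a T7 promoter just upstream of attB1, and is terminated by the bovine growth hormone polyadenylation signal. The vIRF-3 coding sequence is followed directly by a 3xFLAG epitope, giving a C-terminally tagged protein for detection or immunoprecipitation. A ccdB fragment is annotated between the FLAG tag and attB2. The depositor notes that the last 78 bp of the insert, a repeat from just downstream of the ORF, are deleted relative to the reference sequence, with no known effect on function. The backbone's Cycle 3 GFP sits downstream of attB2, but the record does not say whether it is translated in frame with the tagged protein, and the intervening sequence makes this uncertain. vIRF-3 is annotated as interfering with the cellular factors IRF3 and IRF7 and with MHC class II antigen presentation, so the plasmid suits studies of viral immune evasion using the tagged protein in transfected cells.
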