Features (pLannotate 1.2.2; 25 found; start..end, strand, type, name):
     28..80      -  misc_feature   bom (fragment): basis of mobility region from pBR322
    235..614     +  enhancer       CMV enhancer: human cytomegalovirus immediate early enhancer
    615..818     +  promoter       CMV promoter: human cytomegalovirus (CMV) immediate early promoter
    814..847     +  LTR            5' LTR (truncated) (fragment): truncated 5' long terminal repeat (LTR) from HIV-1
    863..881     +  promoter       T7 promoter: promoter for bacteriophage T7 RNA polymerase
    914..938     +  protein_bind   attB1: mutant version of attB; recombination site for the Gateway® BP reaction BP Clonase™
    983..2680    +  CDS            vIRF-3: VIRF3_HHV8P - Experimental evidence at protein level: Swiss-Prot protein existence level 1. Plays a role in the inhibition of host immune response. Interferes with the transactivating potential of cellular IRFs IRF3 and IRF7 that play a critical role in the induction of IFNA and IFNB genes. Additionally, interferes with surface major histocompatibility complex class II (MHC-II) antigen presentation. From Human herpesvirus 8 type P (isolate GK18) (HHV-8) (Kaposi's sarcoma-associated herpesvirus).
   2681..2746    +  CDS            3xFLAG: three tandem FLAG® epitope tags, followed by an enterokinase cleavage site
   2756..2977    +  CDS            ccdB (fragment): CcdB, a bacterial toxin that poisons DNA gyrase; ccdB; Plasmids containing the ccdB gene cannot be propagated in standard E. coli strains.
   3047..3071    -  protein_bind   attB2: mutant version of attB; recombination site for the Gateway® BP reaction BP Clonase™
   3082..3801    +  CDS            Cycle 3 GFP: Cycle 3 GFP (Crameri et al., 1996) mammalian codon-optimized
   3829..4053    +  polyA_signal   bGH poly(A) signal: bovine growth hormone polyadenylation signal
   4057..4078    +  promoter       SV40 promoter (fragment): SV40 enhancer and early promoter
   4099..4527    +  rep_origin     f1 ori (sequence partly withheld): f1 bacteriophage origin of replication; arrow indicates direction of (+) strand synthesis
   4541..4870    +  promoter       SV40 promoter: SV40 enhancer and early promoter
   4937..5728    +  CDS            neo: KKA2_KLEPN - Also known as kan, nptII. Experimental evidence at protein level: Swiss-Prot protein existence level 1. Resistance to kanamycin, neomycin, paromomycin, ribostamycin, butirosin and gentamicin B. From Klebsiella pneumoniae.
   5754..5912    +  CDS            ble (fragment): BLE_KLEPN - Experimental evidence at protein level: Swiss-Prot protein existence level 1. Binding protein with a strong affinity to the bleomycin family of antibiotics. Binds to CL990; an antimitotic-antibiotic compound. From Klebsiella pneumoniae.
   5907..6028    +  polyA_signal   SV40 poly(A) signal: SV40 polyadenylation signal
   6101..6117    -  protein_bind   lac operator: The lac repressor binds to the lac operator to inhibit transcription in E. coli. This inhibition can be relieved by adding lactose or isopropyl-β-D-thiogalactopyranoside (IPTG). lac repressor encoded by lacI
   6125..6155    -  promoter       lac promoter: promoter for the E. coli lac operon
   6170..6191    -  protein_bind   CAP binding site: CAP binding activates transcription in the presence of cAMP. E. coli catabolite activator protein
   6204..6296    -  CDS            lacI (fragment): lac repressor; lacI; The lac repressor binds to the lac operator to inhibit transcription in E. coli. This inhibition can be relieved by adding lactose or isopropyl-β-D-thiogalactopyranoside (IPTG).
   6479..7067    -  rep_origin     ori: high-copy-number ColE1/pMB1/pBR322/pUC origin of replication
   7238..8098    -  CDS            AmpR: β-lactamase; bla; confers resistance to ampicillin, carbenicillin, and related antibiotics
   8099..8203    -  promoter       AmpR promoter: bla
>Addgene plasmid #182630 | pOME0335 | addgene full sequence | sequence record 367108 | Addgene NGS Result
GACGGATCGGGAGATCTCCCGATCCCCTATGGTGCACTCTCAGTACAATCTGCTCTGATGCCGCATAGTT
AAGCCAGTATCTGCTCCCTGCTTGTGTGTTGGAGGTCGCTGAGTAGTGCGCGAGCAAAATTTAAGCTACA
ACAAGGCAAGGCTTGACCGACAATTGCATGAAGAATCTGCTTAGGGTTAGGCGTTTTGCGCTGCTTCGCG
ATGTACGGGCCAGATATACGCGTTGACATTGATTATTGACTAGTTATTAATAGTAATCAATTACGGGGTC
ATTAGTTCATAGCCCATATATGGAGTTCCGCGTTACATAACTTACGGTAAATGGCCCGCCTGGCTGACCG
CCCAACGACCCCCGCCCATTGACGTCAATAATGACGTATGTTCCCATAGTAACGCCAATAGGGACTTTCC
ATTGACGTCAATGGGTGGAGTATTTACGGTAAACTGCCCACTTGGCAGTACATCAAGTGTATCATATGCC
AAGTACGCCCCCTATTGACGTCAATGACGGTAAATGGCCCGCCTGGCATTATGCCCAGTACATGACCTTA
TGGGACTTTCCTACTTGGCAGTACATCTACGTATTAGTCATCGCTATTACCATGGTGATGCGGTTTTGGC
AGTACATCAATGGGCGTGGATAGCGGTTTGACTCACGGGGATTTCCAAGTCTCCACCCCATTGACGTCAA
TGGGAGTTTGTTTTGGCACCAAAATCAACGGGACTTTCCAAAATGTCGTAACAACTCCGCCCCATTGACG
CAAATGGGCGGTAGGCGTGTACGGTGGGAGGTCTATATAAGCAGAGCTCTCTGGCTAACTAGAGAACCCA
CTGCTTACTGGCTTATCGAAATTAATACGACTCACTATAGGGAGACCCAAGCTGGCTAGTTAAGCTTGAT
CAAACAAGTTTGTACAAAAAAGCAGGCTCTTTAAAGGAACCAATTCAGTCGACTGGATCCGGTACCGCCA
CCATGGCGGGACGCAGGCTTACCTGGATTTCTGAGTTTATTGTAGGTGCTTTGGACTCTGATAAATATCC
TTTGGTCAAGTGGCTAGATAGATCTACTGGAACATTTCTTGCTCCGGCTGCCCGTAATGACGTAATTCCT
CTGGATAGCCTACAGTTTTTCATTGATTTTAAGAGGGAATGCCTATCGAAGGGCCTGCATCCCAGAGATT
TACTGGGCTCGCCGATTACGGCTTTTGGGAAAATATGTACCACGTCGCGGCGCCTTAGACGCTTGCCAGG
TGAAGAGTACGAGGTCGTACAGGGAATTAATTGTAGAAGGTGGCGCCTCCTGTGTGCCGAGGTAAAGGAA
TGCTGGTGGTGCGTTCATGCCAGGACTCACCTACACAGTGGGTCATCACTATGGGAAATTTTGTATCAAC
ACAGTGTACGGCTCGAGAAGCATCGGAGAAGACCAAGGCCATTTGTGGGTGAAAACTCGGATTCCAGTGA
GGAGGATCACCCAGCCTTTTGCGATGTGCCGGTCACGCAGACGGGCGCGGAATCTGAGGACTCTGGAGAC
GAGGGACCATCGACGCGCCATAGTGCGTCTGGGGTTCAGCCAGTTGATGATGCCAATGCCGACTCTCCTG
GCTCTGGAGACGAAGGACCCTCGACGCGTCATAGCGACTCGCAGCCCCCCCCGGCCAATGAAACAACGGT
GCACACAGACAACGTTGAAGATGACCTCACACTGCTTGATAAAGAATCTGCATGTGCATTGATGTACCAC
GTGGGACAGGAGATGGACATGCTAATGAGGGCGATGTGCGATGAAGACCTCTTTGATCTGCTTGGCATCC
CAGAGGATGTTATCGCAACATCACAGCCCGGAGGCGACACGGATGCAAGCGGCGTGGTAACAGAGGGCTC
AATCGCCGCCTCGGCTGTCGGGGCGGGTGTAGAGGATGTGTACTTAGCTGGGGCACTCGAGGCCCAGAAT
GTAGCAGGGGAATATGTGTTGGAGATAAGTGACGAAGAAGTCGATGATGGTGCTGGACTGCCGCCGGCGT
CCAGACGCCGGCCAGTTGTTGGCGAATTTTTATGGGATGATGGGCCACGGAGACACGAGAGGCCTACCAC
GAGGCGCATTCGCCACAGGAAGCTTAGATCCGCATATTATAGAGTGGCACGGCCGCCAGTAATGATAACC
GATAGGCTTGGTGTGGAAGTGTTTTATTTTGGCCGCCCTGCAATGTCTTTGGAAGTGGAACGAAAGGTGT
TTATTCTATGTTCCCAGAACCCACTGGCAGACATTAGCCACTCTTGCTTGCATTCGCGCAAAGGGTTAAG
AGTTTTGTTGCCCAAACCTGACGACAATAACACAGGGCCAGGAGACGTTAACCTGCTGGCGGCCGTGCTG
CGCTCGTTTGCTTCGGGTCTTGTGATAGTTTCTCTCCGATCTGGCATTTATGTTAAGAATTTGTGCAAGT
CTACCGTATTATATCATGGAAATAATCCTCCAAAGAAGTTTGGTGTGATCTGCGGACTGTCATCTAGGGC
TGTTCTGGATGTTTTTAATGTGGCACAATATCGCATACAGGGACATGAGCACATTAAAAAAACAACTGTG
TTCATCGGAGGTGACCCAACGTCGGCAGAACAGTTCGATATGGTCCCCCTCGTCATCAAGCTCAGATTGC
GTTCAGTTACATGTGATGACGACTACAAAGACCATGACGGTGATTATAAAGATCATGATATCGATTACAA
GGATGACGATGACAAGTAGTAACCCGGGCGACGGATGGTGATCCCCCTGGCCAGTGCACGTCTGCTGTCA
GATAAAGTCCCCCGTGAACTTTACCCGGTGGTGCATATCGGGGATGAAAGCTGGCGCATGATGACCACCG
ATATGGCCAGTGTGCCGGTCTCCGTTATCGGGGAAGAAGTGGCTGATCTCAGCCACCGCGAAAATGACAT
CAAAAACGCCATTAACCTGATGTTCTGGGGAATATAAATGTCAGGCTCCCTTATACACAGCCAGTCTGCA
GGTCGACGAATTCGCGGCCGCACTCGAGATATCTAGACCCAGCTTTCTTGTACAAAGTGGTTCGATCTAG
AATGGCTAGCAAAGGAGAAGAACTTTTCACTGGAGTTGTCCCAATTCTTGTTGAATTAGATGGTGATGTT
AATGGGCACAAATTTTCTGTCAGTGGAGAGGGTGAAGGTGATGCTACATACGGAAAGCTTACCCTTAAAT
TTATTTGCACTACTGGAAAACTACCTGTTCCATGGCCAACACTTGTCACTACTTTCTCTTATGGTGTTCA
ATGCTTTTCCCGTTATCCGGATCATATGAAACGGCATGACTTTTTCAAGAGTGCCATGCCCGAAGGTTAT
GTACAGGAACGCACTATATCTTTCAAAGATGACGGGAACTACAAGACGCGTGCTGAAGTCAAGTTTGAAG
GTGATACCCTTGTTAATCGTATCGAGTTAAAAGGTATTGATTTTAAAGAAGATGGAAACATTCTCGGACA
CAAACTCGAGTACAACTATAACTCACACAATGTATACATCACGGCAGACAAACAAAAGAATGGAATCAAA
GCTAACTTCAAAATTCGCCACAACATTGAAGATGGATCCGTTCAACTAGCAGACCATTATCAACAAAATA
CTCCAATTGGCGATGGCCCTGTCCTTTTACCAGACAACCATTACCTGTCGACACAATCTGCCCTTTCGAA
AGATCCCAACGAAAAGCGTGACCACATGGTCCTTCTTGAGTTTGTAACTGCTGCTGGGATTACACATGGC
ATGGATGAGCTCTACAAATAATGAATTAAACCCGCTGATCAGCCTCGACTGTGCCTTCTAGTTGCCAGCC
ATCTGTTGTTTGCCCCTCCCCCGTGCCTTCCTTGACCCTGGAAGGTGCCACTCCCACTGTCCTTTCCTAA
TAAAATGAGGAAATTGCATCGCATTGTCTGAGTAGGTGTCATTCTATTCTGGGGGGTGGGGTGGGGCAGG
ACAGCAAGGGGGAGGATTGGGAAGACAATAGCAGGCATGCTGGGGATGCGGTGGGCTCTATGGCTTCTGA
GGCGGAAAGAACCAGCTGGGGCTCTAGGGGGTATCCCC
[124 nt withheld, positions 4099-4222]
C
[91 nt withheld, positions 4224-4314]
A
[49 nt withheld, positions 4316-4364]
CCTTTGACGTTGGAGTCCACGTTCTTT
[37 nt withheld, positions 4392-4428]
ACCCTATCTCGGTCTATTCTTTTGATTTATAAGGGATTTTGCCGATTTCGGCCTATTGGTTAAAAAATGA
GCTGATTTAACAAAAATTTAACGCGAATTAATTCTGTGGAATGTGTGTCAGTTAGGGTGTGGAAAGTCCC
CAGGCTCCCCAGCAGGCAGAAGTATGCAAAGCATGCATCTCAATTAGTCAGCAACCAGGTGTGGAAAGTC
CCCAGGCTCCCCAGCAGGCAGAAGTATGCAAAGCATGCATCTCAATTAGTCAGCAACCATAGTCCCGCCC
CTAACTCCGCCCATCCCGCCCCTAACTCCGCCCAGTTCCGCCCATTCTCCGCCCCATGGCTGACTAATTT
TTTTTATTTATGCAGAGGCCGAGGCCGCCTCTGCCTCTGAGCTATTCCAGAAGTAGTGAGGAGGCTTTTT
TGGAGGCCTAGGCTTTTGCAAAAAGCTCCCGGGAGCTTGTATATCCATTTTCGGATCTGATCAAGAGACA
GGATGAGGATCGTTTCGCATGATTGAACAAGATGGATTGCACGCAGGTTCTCCGGCCGCTTGGGTGGAGA
GGCTATTCGGCTATGACTGGGCACAACAGACAATCGGCTGCTCTGATGCCGCCGTGTTCCGGCTGTCAGC
GCAGGGGCGCCCGGTTCTTTTTGTCAAGACCGACCTGTCCGGTGCCCTGAATGAACTGCAGGACGAGGCA
GCGCGGCTATCGTGGCTGGCCACGACGGGCGTTCCTTGCGCAGCTGTGCTCGACGTTGTCACTGAAGCGG
GAAGGGACTGGCTGCTATTGGGCGAAGTGCCGGGGCAGGATCTCCTGTCATCTCACCTTGCTCCTGCCGA
GAAAGTATCCATCATGGCTGATGCAATGCGGCGGCTGCATACGCTTGATCCGGCTACCTGCCCATTCGAC
CACCAAGCGAAACATCGCATCGAGCGAGCACGTACTCGGATGGAAGCCGGTCTTGTCGATCAGGATGATC
TGGACGAAGAGCATCAGGGGCTCGCGCCAGCCGAACTGTTCGCCAGGCTCAAGGCGCGCATGCCCGACGG
CGAGGATCTCGTCGTGACCCATGGCGATGCCTGCTTGCCGAATATCATGGTGGAAAATGGCCGCTTTTCT
GGATTCATCGACTGTGGCCGGCTGGGTGTGGCGGACCGCTATCAGGACATAGCGTTGGCTACCCGTGATA
TTGCTGAAGAGCTTGGCGGCGAATGGGCTGACCGCTTCCTCGTGCTTTACGGTATCGCCGCTCCCGATTC
GCAGCGCATCGCCTTCTATCGCCTTCTTGACGAGTTCTTCTGAGCGGGACTCTGGGGTTCGCGAAATGAC
CGACCAAGCGACGCCCAACCTGCCATCACGAGATTTCGATTCCACCGCCGCCTTCTATGAAAGGTTGGGC
TTCGGAATCGTTTTCCGGGACGCCGGCTGGATGATCCTCCAGCGCGGGGATCTCATGCTGGAGTTCTTCG
CCCACCCCAACTTGTTTATTGCAGCTTATAATGGTTACAAATAAAGCAATAGCATCACAAATTTCACAAA
TAAAGCATTTTTTTCACTGCATTCTAGTTGTGGTTTGTCCAAACTCATCAATGTATCTTATCATGTCTGT
ATACCGTCGACCTCTAGCTAGAGCTTGGCGTAATCATGGTCATAGCTGTTTCCTGTGTGAAATTGTTATC
CGCTCACAATTCCACACAACATACGAGCCGGAAGCATAAAGTGTAAAGCCTGGGGTGCCTAATGAGTGAG
CTAACTCACATTAATTGCGTTGCGCTCACTGCCCGCTTTCCAGTCGGGAAACCTGTCGTGCCAGCTGCAT
TAATGAATCGGCCAACGCGCGGGGAGAGGCGGTTTGCGTATTGGGCGCTCTTCCGCTTCCTCGCTCACTG
ACTCGCTGCGCTCGGTCGTTCGGCTGCGGCGAGCGGTATCAGCTCACTCAAAGGCGGTAATACGGTTATC
CACAGAATCAGGGGATAACGCAGGAAAGAACATGTGAGCAAAAGGCCAGCAAAAGGCCAGGAACCGTAAA
AAGGCCGCGTTGCTGGCGTTTTTCCATAGGCTCCGCCCCCCTGACGAGCATCACAAAAATCGACGCTCAA
GTCAGAGGTGGCGAAACCCGACAGGACTATAAAGATACCAGGCGTTTCCCCCTGGAAGCTCCCTCGTGCG
CTCTCCTGTTCCGACCCTGCCGCTTACCGGATACCTGTCCGCCTTTCTCCCTTCGGGAAGCGTGGCGCTT
TCTCATAGCTCACGCTGTAGGTATCTCAGTTCGGTGTAGGTCGTTCGCTCCAAGCTGGGCTGTGTGCACG
AACCCCCCGTTCAGCCCGACCGCTGCGCCTTATCCGGTAACTATCGTCTTGAGTCCAACCCGGTAAGACA
CGACTTATCGCCACTGGCAGCAGCCACTGGTAACAGGATTAGCAGAGCGAGGTATGTAGGCGGTGCTACA
GAGTTCTTGAAGTGGTGGCCTAACTACGGCTACACTAGAAGAACAGTATTTGGTATCTGCGCTCTGCTGA
AGCCAGTTACCTTCGGAAAAAGAGTTGGTAGCTCTTGATCCGGCAAACAAACCACCGCTGGTAGCGGTGG
TTTTTTTGTTTGCAAGCAGCAGATTACGCGCAGAAAAAAAGGATCTCAAGAAGATCCTTTGATCTTTTCT
ACGGGGTCTGACGCTCAGTGGAACGAAAACTCACGTTAAGGGATTTTGGTCATGAGATTATCAAAAAGGA
TCTTCACCTAGATCCTTTTAAATTAAAAATGAAGTTTTAAATCAATCTAAAGTATATATGAGTAAACTTG
GTCTGACAGTTACCAATGCTTAATCAGTGAGGCACCTATCTCAGCGATCTGTCTATTTCGTTCATCCATA
GTTGCCTGACTCCCCGTCGTGTAGATAACTACGATACGGGAGGGCTTACCATCTGGCCCCAGTGCTGCAA
TGATACCGCGAGACCCACGCTCACCGGCTCCAGATTTATCAGCAATAAACCAGCCAGCCGGAAGGGCCGA
GCGCAGAAGTGGTCCTGCAACTTTATCCGCCTCCATCCAGTCTATTAATTGTTGCCGGGAAGCTAGAGTA
AGTAGTTCGCCAGTTAATAGTTTGCGCAACGTTGTTGCCATTGCTACAGGCATCGTGGTGTCACGCTCGT
CGTTTGGTATGGCTTCATTCAGCTCCGGTTCCCAACGATCAAGGCGAGTTACATGATCCCCCATGTTGTG
CAAAAAAGCGGTTAGCTCCTTCGGTCCTCCGATCGTTGTCAGAAGTAAGTTGGCCGCAGTGTTATCACTC
ATGGTTATGGCAGCACTGCATAATTCTCTTACTGTCATGCCATCCGTAAGATGCTTTTCTGTGACTGGTG
AGTACTCAACCAAGTCATTCTGAGAATAGTGTATGCGGCGACCGAGTTGCTCTTGCCCGGCGTCAATACG
GGATAATACCGCGCCACATAGCAGAACTTTAAAAGTGCTCATCATTGGAAAACGTTCTTCGGGGCGAAAA
CTCTCAAGGATCTTACCGCTGTTGAGATCCAGTTCGATGTAACCCACTCGTGCACCCAACTGATCTTCAG
CATCTTTTACTTTCACCAGCGTTTCTGGGTGAGCAAAAACAGGAAGGCAAAATGCCGCAAAAAAGGGAAT
AAGGGCGACACGGAAATGTTGAATACTCATACTCTTCCTTTTTCAATATTATTGAAGCATTTATCAGGGT
TATTGTCTCATGAGCGGATACATATTTGAATGTATTTAGAAAAATAAACAAATAGGGGTTCCGCGCACAT
TTCCCCGAAAAGTGCCACCTGACGTC
