>Addgene plasmid #182630 | pOME0335 | depositor partial sequence | sequence record 353551 | Insert
CGGTACCGCCACCATGGCGGGACGCAGGCTTACCTGGATTTCTGAGTTTATTGTAGGTGCTTTGGACTCT
GATAAATATCCTTTGGTCAAGTGGCTAGATAGATCTACTGGAACATTTCTTGCTCCGGCTGCCCGTAATG
ACGTAATTCCTCTGGATAGCCTACAGTTTTTCATTGATTTTAAGAGGGAATGCCTATCGAAGGGCCTGCA
TCCCAGAGATTTACTGGGCTCGCCGATTACGGCTTTTGGGAAAATATGTACCACGTCGCGGCGCCTTAGA
CGCTTGCCAGGTGAAGAGTACGAGGTCGTACAGGGAATTAATTGTAGAAGGTGGCGCCTCCTGTGTGCCG
AGGTAAAGGAATGCTGGTGGTGCGTTCATGCCAGGACTCACCTACACAGTGGGTCATCACTATGGGAAAT
TTTGTATCAACACAGTGTACGGCTCGAGAAGCATCGGAGAAGACCAAGGCCATTTGTGGGTGAAAACTCG
GATTCCAGTGAGGAGGATCACCCAGCCTTTTGCGATGTGCCGGTCACGCAGACGGGCGCGGAATCTGAGG
ACTCTGGAGACGAGGGACCATCGACGCGCCATAGTGCGTCTGGGGTTCAGCCAGTTGATGATGCCAATGC
CGACTCTCCTGGCTCTGGAGACGAAGGACCCTCGACGCGTCATAGCGACTCGCAGCCCCCCCCGGCCAAT
GAAACAACGGTGCACACAGACAACGTTGAAGATGACCTCACACTGCTTGATAAAGAATCTGCATGTGCAT
TGATGTACCACGTGGGACAGGAGATGGACATGCTAATGAGGGCGATGTGCGATGAAGACCTCTTTGATCT
GCTTGGCATCCCAGAGGATGTTATCGCAACATCACAGCCCGGAGGCGACACGGATGCAAGCGGCGTGGTA
ACAGAGGGCTCAATCGCCGCCTCGGCTGTCGGGGCGGGTGTAGAGGATGTGTACTTAGCTGGGGCACTCG
AGGCCCAGAATGTAGCAGGGGAATATGTGTTGGAGATAAGTGACGAAGAAGTCGATGATGGTGCTGGACT
GCCGCCGGCGTCCAGACGCCGGCCAGTTGTTGGCGAATTTTTATGGGATGATGGGCCACGGAGACACGAG
AGGCCTACCACGAGGCGCATTCGCCACAGGAAGCTTAGATCCGCATATTATAGAGTGGCACGGCCGCCAG
TAATGATAACCGATAGGCTTGGTGTGGAAGTGTTTTATTTTGGCCGCCCTGCAATGTCTTTGGAAGTGGA
ACGAAAGGTGTTTATTCTATGTTCCCAGAACCCACTGGCAGACATTAGCCACTCTTGCTTGCATTCGCGC
AAAGGGTTAAGAGTTTTGTTGCCCAAACCTGACGACAATAACACAGGGCCAGGAGACGTTAACCTGCTGG
CGGCCGTGCTGCGCTCGTTTGCTTCGGGTCTTGTGATAGTTTCTCTCCGATCTGGCATTTATGTTAAGAA
TTTGTGCAAGTCTACCGTATTATATCATGGAAATAATCCTCCAAAGAAGTTTGGTGTGATCTGCGGACTG
TCATCTAGGGCTGTTCTGGATGTTTTTAATGTGGCACAATATCGCATACAGGGACATGAGCACATTAAAA
AAACAACTGTGTTCATCGGAGGTGACCCAACGTCGGCAGAACAGTTCGATATGGTCCCCCTCGTCATCAA
GCTCAGATTGCGTTCAGTTACATGTGATGACGACTACAAAGACCATGACGGTGATTATAAAGATCATGAT
ATCGATTACAAGGATGACGATGACAAGTAGTAACCCGGGCGACGGATGGTGATCCCCCTGGCCAGTGCAC
GTCTGCTGTCAGATAAAGTCCCCCGTGAACTTTACCCGGTGGTGCATATCGGGGATGAAAGCTGGCGCAT
GATGACCACCGATATGGCCAGTGTGCCGGTCTCCGTTATCGGGGAAGAAGTGGCTGATCGGGCGACGGAT
GGTGATCCCCCTGGCCAGTGCACGTCTGCTGTCAGATAAAGTCCCCCGTGAACTTTACCCGGTGGTG
